>Addgene plasmid #250062 | pGEX-beta/alpha-14-3-3 | addgene full sequence | sequence record 498085 | Addgene NGS Result
ATGTTCTTTCCTGCGTTATCCCCTGATTCTGTGGATAACCGTATTACCGCCTTTGAGTGAGCTGATACCG
CTCGCCGCAGCCGAACGACCGAGCGCAGCGAGTCAGTGAGCGAGGAAGCGGAAGAGCGCCTGATGCGGTA
TTTTCTCCTTACGCATCTGTGCGGTATTTCACACCGCATAAATTCCGACACCATCGAATGGCGCAAAACC
TTTCGCGGTATGGCATGATAGCGCCCGGAAGAGAGTCAATTCAGGGTGGTGAATGTGAAACCAGTAACGT
TATACGATGTCGCAGAGTATGCCGGTGTCTCTTATCAGACCGTTTCCCGCGTGGTGAACCAGGCCAGCCA
CGTTTCTGCGAAAACGCGGGAAAAAGTGGAAGCGGCGATGGCGGAGCTGAATTACATTCCCAACCGCGTG
GCACAACAACTGGCGGGCAAACAGTCGTTGCTGATTGGCGTTGCCACCTCCAGTCTGGCCCTGCACGCGC
CGTCGCAAATTGTCGCGGCGATTAAATCTCGCGCCGATCAACTGGGTGCCAGCGTGGTGGTGTCGATGGT
AGAACGAAGCGGCGTCGAAGCCTGTAAAGCGGCGGTGCACAATCTTCTCGCGCAACGCGTCAGTGGGCTG
ATCATTAACTATCCGCTGGATGACCAGGATGCCATTGCTGTGGAAGCTGCCTGCACTAATGTTCCGGCGT
TATTTCTTGATGTCTCTGACCAGACACCCATCAACAGTATTATTTTCTCCCATGAAGACGGTACGCGACT
GGGCGTGGAGCATCTGGTCGCATTGGGTCACCAGCAAATCGCGCTGTTAGCGGGCCCATTAAGTTCTGTC
TCGGCGCGTCTGCGTCTGGCTGGCTGGCATAAATATCTCACTCGCAATCAAATTCAGCCGATAGCGGAAC
GGGAAGGCGACTGGAGTGCCATGTCCGGTTTTCAACAAACCATGCAAATGCTGAATGAGGGCATCGTTCC
CACTGCGATGCTGGTTGCCAACGATCAGATGGCGCTGGGCGCAATGCGCGCCATTACCGAGTCCGGGCTG
CGCGTTGGTGCGGATATCTCGGTAGTGGGATACGACGATACCGAAGACAGCTCATGTTATATCCCGCCGT
TAACCACCATCAAACAGGATTTTCGCCTGCTGGGGCAAACCAGCGTGGACCGCTTGCTGCAACTCTCTCA
GGGCCAGGCGGTGAAGGGCAATCAGCTGTTGCCCGTCTCACTGGTGAAAAGAAAAACCACCCTGGCGCCC
AATACGCAAACCGCCTCTCCCCGCGCGTTGGCCGATTCATTAATGCAGCTGGCACGACAGGTTTCCCGAC
TGGAAAGCGGGCAGTGAGCGCAACGCAATTAATGTAAGTTAGCTCACTCATTAGGCACCCCAGGCTTTAC
ACTTTATGCTTCCGGCTCGTATGTTGTGTGGAATTGTGAGCGGATAACAATTTCACACAGGAAACAGCTA
TGACCATGATTACGGATTCACTGGCCGTCGTTTTACAACGTCGTGACTGGGAAAACCCTGGCGTTACCCA
ACTTAATCGCCTTGCAGCACATCCCCCTTTCGCCAGCTGGCGTAATAGCGAAGAGGCCCGCACCGATCGC
CCTTCCCAACAGTTGCGCAGCCTGAATGGCGAATGGCGCTTTGCCTGGTTTCCGGCACCAGAAGCGGTGC
CGGAAAGCTGGCTGGAGTGCGATCTTCCTGAGGCCGATACTGTCGTCGTCCCCTCAAACTGGCAGATGCA
CGGTTACGATGCGCCCATCTACACCAACGTGACCTATCCCATTACGGTCAATCCGCCGTTTGTTCCCACG
GAGAATCCGACGGGTTGTTACTCGCTCACATTTAATGTTGATGAAAGCTGGCTACAGGAAGGCCAGACGC
GAATTATTTTTGATGGCGTTGGAATTAGCTTATCGACTGCACGGTGCACCAATGCTTCTGGCGTCAGGCA
GCCATCGGAAGCTGTGGTATGGCTGTGCAGGTCGTAAATCACTGCATAATTCGTGTCGCTCAAGGCGCAC
TCCCGTTCTGGATAATGTTTTTTGCGCCGACATCATAACGGTTCTGGCAAATATTCTGAAATGAGCTGTT
GACAATTAATCATCGGCTCGTATAATGTGTGGAATTGTGAGCGGATAACAATTTCACACAGGAAACAGTA
TTCATGTCCCCTATACTAGGTTATTGGAAAATTAAGGGCCTTGTGCAACCCACTCGACTTCTTTTGGAAT
ATCTTGAAGAAAAATATGAAGAGCATTTGTATGAGCGCGATGAAGGTGATAAATGGCGAAACAAAAAGTT
TGAATTGGGTTTGGAGTTTCCCAATCTTCCTTATTATATTGATGGTGATGTTAAATTAACACAGTCTATG
GCCATCATACGTTATATAGCTGACAAGCACAACATGTTGGGTGGTTGTCCAAAAGAGCGTGCAGAGATTT
CAATGCTTGAAGGAGCGGTTTTGGATATTAGATACGGTGTTTCGAGAATTGCATATAGTAAAGACTTTGA
AACTCTCAAAGTTGATTTTCTTAGCAAGCTACCTGAAATGCTGAAAATGTTCGAAGATCGTTTATGTCAT
AAAACATATTTAAATGGTGATCATGTAACCCATCCTGACTTCATGTTGTATGACGCTCTTGATGTTGTTT
TATACATGGACCCAATGTGCCTGGATGCGTTCCCAAAATTAGTTTGTTTTAAAAAACGTATTGAAGCTAT
CCCACAAATTGATAAGTACTTGAAATCCAGCAAGTATATAGCATGGCCTTTGCAGGGCTGGCAAGCCACG
TTTGGTGGTGGCGACCATCCTCCAAAATCGGATCTGGTTCCGCGTGGATCCATGACCATGGACAAATCTG
AACTGGTTCAGAAAGCGAAACTGGCTGAACAGGCGGAACGTTACGACGACATGGCTGCGGCAATGAAAGC
GGTTACCGAACAGGGTCACGAACTGTCTAACGAAGAGCGTAACCTGCTGTCTGTTGCGTACAAAAACGTT
GTTGGTGCGCGTCGTTCTTCTTGGCGTGTTATCTCTTCTATCGAACAGAAGACTGAACGTAACGAAAAAA
AGCAGCAGATGGGTAAAGAGTACCGTGAAAAAATCGAAGCAGAACTGCAGGACATCTGCAACGACGTTCT
GGAACTGCTGGACAAGTATCTGATCCCGAACGCGACTCAGCCGGAATCTAAAGTGTTCTACCTGAAAATG
AAGGGTGATTACTTCCGTTACCTGTCTGAAGTTGCGTCTGGTGACAACAAACAGACCACCGTTTCTAACT
CTCAGCAGGCGTACCAGGAAGCGTTTGAAATCTCTAAAAAAGAAATGCAGCCGACCCACCCGATCCGTCT
GGGTCTGGCGCTGAACTTCTCTGTTTTCTATTACGAAATCCTGAACTCTCCGGAAAAAGCTTGCTCTCTG
GCGAAAACTGCGTTCGACGAAGCTATTGCGGAACTGGACACTCTGAACGAGGAGTCTTACAAAGATTCTA
CCCTGATCATGCAGCTGCTGCGTGATAACCTGACTCTGTGGACCTCTGAAAACCAGGGCGATGAAGGTGA
CGCGGGTGAGGGTGAAAACCTCGAGCGGCCGCATCGTGACTGACTGACGATCTGCCTCGCGCGTTTCGGT
GATGACGGTGAAAACCTCTGACACATGCAGCTCCCGGAGACGGTCACAGCTTGTCTGTAAGCGGATGCCG
GGAGCAGACAAGCCCGTCAGGGCGCGTCAGCGGGTGTTGGCGGGTGTCGGGGCGCAGCCATGACCCAGTC
ACGTAGCGATAGCGGAGTGTATAATTCTTGAAGACGAAAGGGCCTCGTGATACGCCTATTTTTATAGGTT
AATGTCATGATAATAATGGTTTCTTAGACGTCAGGTGGCACTTTTCGGGGAAATGTGCGCGGAACCCCTA
TTTGTTTATTTTTCTAAATACATTCAAATATGTATCCGCTCATGAGACAATAACCCTGATAAATGCTTCA
ATAATATTGAAAAAGGAAGAGTATGAGTATTCAACATTTCCGTGTCGCCCTTATTCCCTTTTTTGCGGCA
TTTTGCCTTCCTGTTTTTGCTCACCCAGAAACGCTGGTGAAAGTAAAAGATGCTGAAGATCAGTTGGGTG
CACGAGTGGGTTACATCGAACTGGATCTCAACAGCGGTAAGATCCTTGAGAGTTTTCGCCCCGAAGAACG
TTTTCCAATGATGAGCACTTTTAAAGTTCTGCTATGTGGCGCGGTATTATCCCGTGTTGACGCCGGGCAA
GAGCAACTCGGTCGCCGCATACACTATTCTCAGAATGACTTGGTTGAGTACTCACCAGTCACAGAAAAGC
ATCTTACGGATGGCATGACAGTAAGAGAATTATGCAGTGCTGCCATAACCATGAGTGATAACACTGCGGC
CAACTTACTTCTGACAACGATCGGAGGACCGAAGGAGCTAACCGCTTTTTTGCACAACATGGGGGATCAT
GTAACTCGCCTTGATCGTTGGGAACCGGAGCTGAATGAAGCCATACCAAACGACGAGCGTGACACCACGA
TGCCTGCAGCAATGGCAACAACGTTGCGCAAACTATTAACTGGCGAACTACTTACTCTAGCTTCCCGGCA
ACAATTAATAGACTGGATGGAGGCGGATAAAGTTGCAGGACCACTTCTGCGCTCGGCCCTTCCGGCTGGC
TGGTTTATTGCTGATAAATCTGGAGCCGGTGAGCGTGGGTCTCGCGGTATCATTGCAGCACTGGGGCCAG
ATGGTAAGCCCTCCCGTATCGTAGTTATCTACACGACGGGGAGTCAGGCAACTATGGATGAACGAAATAG
ACAGATCGCTGAGATAGGTGCCTCACTGATTAAGCATTGGTAACTGTCAGACCAAGTTTACTCATATATA
CTTTAGATTGATTTAAAACTTCATTTTTAATTTAAAAGGATCTAGGTGAAGATCCTTTTTGATAATCTCA
TGACCAAAATCCCTTAACGTGAGTTTTCGTTCCACTGAGCGTCAGACCCCGTAGAAAAGATCAAAGGATC
TTCTTGAGATCCTTTTTTTCTGCGCGTAATCTGCTGCTTGCAAACAAAAAAACCACCGCTACCAGCGGTG
GTTTGTTTGCCGGATCAAGAGCTACCAACTCTTTTTCCGAAGGTAACTGGCTTCAGCAGAGCGCAGATAC
CAAATACTGTCCTTCTAGTGTAGCCGTAGTTAGGCCACCACTTCAAGAACTCTGTAGCACCGCCTACATA
CCTCGCTCTGCTAATCCTGTTACCAGTGGCTGCTGCCAGTGGCGATAAGTCGTGTCTTACCGGGTTGGAC
TCAAGACGATAGTTACCGGATAAGGCGCAGCGGTCGGGCTGAACGGGGGGTTCGTGCACACAGCCCAGCT
TGGAGCGAACGACCTACACCGAACTGAGATACCTACAGCGTGAGCTATGAGAAAGCGCCACGCTTCCCGA
AGGGAGAAAGGCGGACAGGTATCCGGTAAGCGGCAGGGTCGGAACAGGAGAGCGCACGAGGGAGCTTCCA
GGGGGAAACGCCTGGTATCTTTATAGTCCTGTCGGGTTTCGCCACCTCTGACTTGAGCGTCGATTTTTGT
GATGCTCGTCAGGGGGGCGGAGCCTATGGAAAAACGCCAGCAACGCGGCCTTTTTACGGTTCCTGGCCTT
TTGCTGGCCTTTTGCTCAC
Features (pLannotate 1.2.2; 18 found; start..end, strand, type, name):
      1..124     +  rep_origin     RSF ori (fragment): Plasmids containing the RSF 1030 origin of replication can be propagated in E. coli cells that contain additional plasmids with compatible origins.
    129..180     -  misc_feature   bom (fragment): basis of mobility region from pBR322
    187..264     +  promoter       lacI promoter: lacI
    265..1347    +  CDS            lacI: lac repressor; lacI; The lac repressor binds to the lac operator to inhibit transcription in E. coli. This inhibition can be relieved by adding lactose or isopropyl-β-D-thiogalactopyranoside (IPTG).
   1360..1381    +  protein_bind   CAP binding site: CAP binding activates transcription in the presence of cAMP. E. coli catabolite activator protein
   1396..1426    +  promoter       lac promoter: promoter for the E. coli lac operon
   1434..1450    +  protein_bind   lac operator: The lac repressor binds to the lac operator to inhibit transcription in E. coli. This inhibition can be relieved by adding lactose or isopropyl-β-D-thiogalactopyranoside (IPTG). lac repressor encoded by lacI
   1470..1643    +  CDS            lacZα: LacZα fragment of β-galactosidase; lacZ fragment
   1907..2023    -  CDS            yciV (fragment): RNAAM_ECOLI - Also known as trpH From Escherichia coli (strain K12).
   2099..2127    +  promoter       tac promoter: strong E. coli promoter; hybrid between the trp and lac UV5 promoters
   2135..2151    +  protein_bind   lac operator: The lac repressor binds to the lac operator to inhibit transcription in E. coli. This inhibition can be relieved by adding lactose or isopropyl-β-D-thiogalactopyranoside (IPTG). lac repressor encoded by lacI
   2174..2827    +  CDS            GST26_SCHJA: Experimental evidence at protein level: Swiss-Prot protein existence level 1. GST isoenzymes appear to play a central role in the parasite detoxification system. Other functions are also suspected including a role in increasing the solubility of haematin in the parasite gut. From Schistosoma japonicum (Blood fluke).
   2852..3589    +  CDS            YWHAB: 1433B_HUMAN - Experimental evidence at protein level: Swiss-Prot protein existence level 1. Adapter protein implicated in the regulation of a large spectrum of both general and specialized signaling pathways. Binds to a large number of partners, usually by recognition of a phosphoserine or phosphothreonine motif. Binding generally results in the modulation of the activity of the binding partner. Negative regulator of osteogenesis. Blocks the nuclear translocation of the phosphorylated form (by AKT1) of SRPK2 and antagonizes its stimulatory effect on cyclin D1 expression resulting in blockage o
   3622..3661    +  CDS            rop (fragment): Rop protein, which maintains plasmids at low copy number; rop
   3763..3803    +  misc_feature   bom (fragment): basis of mobility region from pBR322
   3908..4012    +  promoter       AmpR promoter: bla
   4013..4873    +  CDS            AmpR: β-lactamase; bla; confers resistance to ampicillin, carbenicillin, and related antibiotics
   5044..5632    +  rep_origin     ori: high-copy-number ColE1/pMB1/pBR322/pUC origin of replication
