[The description below was written by a language model from this plasmid's Addgene catalogue record and pLannotate feature annotations shown in this document.]
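Description:
pGEX-beta/alpha-14-3-3 is a bacterial expression plasmid built on the pGEX-4T-1 backbone for producing the human 14-3-3 beta/alpha protein (gene YWHAB) in E. coli. The sequenced record is about 5.7 kb, consistent with a roughly 4.9 kb backbone carrying an insert of about 750 bp, and the insert is recorded as unmutated. The plasmid replicates from a high-copy ColE1/pMB1-type origin and is selected with ampicillin through the β-lactamase gene and its own promoter. Short annotated fragments of bom, rop, an RSF-type origin, lacZα and yciV appear to be backbone remnants or partial matches rather than functional parts of the design.

The expression cassette consists of the tac promoter, a strong trp/lac hybrid, followed by a lac operator and the Schistosoma japonicum glutathione S-transferase (GST) coding sequence. The YWHAB open reading frame lies a short distance downstream on the same strand, an arrangement consistent with an N-terminal GST fusion. The short gap between the two coding regions is where pGEX-4T vectors normally carry a thrombin cleavage site, although the feature table does not annotate one. The plasmid also carries lacI with its promoter, so the lac repressor keeps the tac promoter off until induction with IPTG. The cloning sites used for the insert are not recorded.

The stated purpose is bacterial expression of 14-3-3 beta/alpha. A GST fusion of this kind can be purified on glutathione resin and used in pull-down or binding assays. 14-3-3 proteins are adapters that recognise phosphoserine or phosphothreonine motifs, and the associated publication concerns a phosphorylation-dependent 14-3-3/PDZ interaction switch at the C-terminus of PRMT5.
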