Addgene plasmid #250062: pGEX-beta/alpha-14-3-3
Purpose: Bacterial expression of beta/alpha 14-3-3
Depositing lab: Mark Bedford. Depositing organization: University of Texas MD Anderson Cancer Center. Publication: PRMT5 C-terminal Phosphorylation Modulates a 14-3-3/PDZ Interaction Switch. Espejo AB, Gao G, Black K, Gayatri S, Veland N, Kim J, Chen T, Sudol M, Walker C, Bedford MT. J Biol Chem. 2017 Feb 10;292(6):2255-2265. doi: 10.1074/jbc.M116.760330. Epub 2016 Dec 28. PubMed 28031468.
Backbone
  Vector backbone: pGEX-4T-1
  Backbone size w/o insert (bp): 4900
  Vector type: Bacterial Expression
Growth in bacteria
  Bacterial resistance: Ampicillin, 100 μg/mL
  Growth temperature: 37°C
  Growth strain: DH5alpha
  Copy number: High Copy
Gene/Insert
  Gene/Insert name: Beta/Alpha
  Species: H. sapiens (human)
  Insert size (bp): 750
  Mutation: None
  Entrez Gene: YWHAB (a.k.a. GW128, HEL-S-1, HS1, KCIP-1, YWHAA)
  Cloning method: Restriction Enzyme; 5′ cloning site Unknown (unknown if destroyed)
Terms and licenses: Academic/Nonprofit Terms; Industry Terms: Not Available to Industry
Depositor comments: NCBI identifier: NP_647539.1
How to cite: pGEX-beta/alpha-14-3-3 was a gift from Mark Bedford (Addgene plasmid # 250062 ; http://n2t.net/addgene:250062 ; RRID:Addgene_250062)
